Addgene plasmid #76592: CKMT1B gRNA (BRDN0001147954)
Purpose: 3rd generation lentiviral gRNA plasmid targeting human CKMT1B
Depositing lab: John Doench & David Root. Depositing organization: Broad Institute. Publication: Optimized sgRNA design to maximize activity and minimize off-target effects of CRISPR-Cas9. Doench JG, Fusi N, Sullender M, Hegde M, Vaimberg EW, Donovan KF, Smith I, Tothova Z, Wilen C, Orchard R, Virgin HW, Listgarten J, Root DE. Nat Biotechnol. 2016 Jan 18. doi: 10.1038/nbt.3437. PubMed 26780180.
Backbone
  Vector backbone: lentiGuide-Puro
  Backbone manufacturer: Zhang Lab (Addgene plasmid # 52963)
  Vector type: Mammalian Expression, Lentiviral, CRISPR
  Selectable markers: Puromycin
Growth in bacteria
  Bacterial resistance: Ampicillin, 100 μg/mL
  Growth temperature: 37°C
  Growth strain: DH5alpha
  Copy number: High Copy
Gene/Insert
  Gene/Insert name: CKMT1A,CKMT1B (alt names: CKMT1B; NM_001015001.1)
  gRNA/shRNA sequence: CTCAGGCACTGTTACCTCGG
  Species: H. sapiens (human)
  Entrez Gene: CKMT1B (a.k.a. CKMT, CKMT1, UMTCK, CKMT1A)
  Promoter: hU6
  Cloning method: Unknown
  Sequencing primers: 5′ U6-F; 3′ pS2-R
Terms and licenses: Academic/Nonprofit Terms; Industry Terms: Not Available to Industry
Depositor comments: The gRNA was designed to target the following Genbank reference sequence(s): NM_001015001.1,NM_020990.3. Note that this plasmid does NOT contain Cas9. It should be used in conjunction with lentiCas9-Blast (Addgene #52962) or otherwise with cell lines already expressing Cas9. Browse the full kinome gRNA library at http://www.addgene.org/pooled-library/broadgpp-human-kinome/ or visit http://www.broadinstitute.org/rnai/public/ for detailed protocols and information.
How to cite: CKMT1B gRNA (BRDN0001147954) was a gift from John Doench & David Root (Addgene plasmid # 76592 ; http://n2t.net/addgene:76592 ; RRID:Addgene_76592)
