[The description below was written by a language model from this plasmid's Addgene catalogue record and pLannotate feature annotations shown in this document.]
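Description:
CKMT1B gRNA (BRDN0001147954) is a third-generation lentiviral single-guide RNA plasmid built on the lentiGuide-Puro backbone and designed to target human CKMT1B. The guide was designed against reference transcripts for both CKMT1B and its near-identical paralogue CKMT1A, so the record lists both genes as targets. The plasmid is about 8.3 kb. It is maintained in E. coli at high copy through a ColE1/pUC-type origin with ampicillin selection (AmpR), and it also carries an f1 origin and an SV40 origin as backbone remnants.

The lentiviral transfer cassette begins with an RSV promoter fused to a truncated HIV-1 5' LTR, which drives Tat-independent production of the genomic RNA in packaging cells. This is followed by the Ψ packaging signal with a partial gag sequence and by the Rev response element for nuclear export. Within the provirus, a human U6 RNA polymerase III promoter transcribes the 20-nt targeting spacer fused to the Streptococcus pyogenes Cas9 guide scaffold. A cPPT/CTS element lies downstream of this unit to aid nuclear import. A separate EF-1α promoter with its intron A then drives puromycin N-acetyltransferase for selection of transduced mammalian cells. WPRE enhances transcript expression, and a self-inactivating ΔU3 3' LTR closes the cassette.

The plasmid does not encode Cas9, so it is meant to be used with a separate Cas9 vector or in cells that already express Cas9. In that setting it is used for CRISPR knockout of CKMT1B. It is an individual clone associated with a human kinome gRNA library whose guides were designed with optimised rules for on-target activity and reduced off-target effects.
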