Features (pLannotate 1.2.2; 29 found; start..end, strand, type, name):
     14..80      +  CDS            small t antigen (fragment): SV40 (simian virus 40) small t antigen
    106..317     +  promoter       EF-1α core promoter: core promoter for human elongation factor EF-1α
    318..1256    +  intron         EF-1α intron A: intron upstream of the start codon of human EF-1α
   1278..1877    +  CDS            PuroR (fragment): puromycin N-acetyltransferase; pac from Streptomyces; confers resistance to puromycin
   1893..2481    +  misc_feature   WPRE: woodchuck hepatitis virus posttranscriptional regulatory element
   2532..2551    +  misc_feature   cPPT/CTS (fragment): central polypurine tract and central termination sequence of HIV-1
   2553..2786    +  LTR            3' LTR (ΔU3): self-inactivating 3' long terminal repeat (LTR) from HIV-1
   2864..2985    +  polyA_signal   SV40 poly(A) signal: SV40 polyadenylation signal
   3025..3160    +  rep_origin     SV40 ori: SV40 origin of replication
   3181..3199    -  promoter       T7 promoter: promoter for bacteriophage T7 RNA polymerase
   3207..3362    +  CDS            lacZα (fragment): LacZα fragment of β-galactosidase; lacZ fragment
   3367..3795    +  rep_origin     f1 ori (sequence partly withheld): f1 bacteriophage origin of replication; arrow indicates direction of (+) strand synthesis
   3848..3952    +  promoter       AmpR promoter: bla
   3953..4813    +  CDS            AmpR: β-lactamase; bla; confers resistance to ampicillin, carbenicillin, and related antibiotics
   4984..5572    +  rep_origin     ori: high-copy-number ColE1/pMB1/pBR322/pUC origin of replication
   5755..5847    +  CDS            lacI (fragment): lac repressor; lacI; The lac repressor binds to the lac operator to inhibit transcription in E. coli. This inhibition can be relieved by adding lactose or isopropyl-β-D-thiogalactopyranoside (IPTG).
   5860..5881    +  protein_bind   CAP binding site: CAP binding activates transcription in the presence of cAMP. E. coli catabolite activator protein
   5896..5926    +  promoter       lac promoter: promoter for the E. coli lac operon
   5934..5950    +  protein_bind   lac operator: The lac repressor binds to the lac operator to inhibit transcription in E. coli. This inhibition can be relieved by adding lactose or isopropyl-β-D-thiogalactopyranoside (IPTG). lac repressor encoded by lacI
   5995..6013    +  promoter       T3 promoter: promoter for bacteriophage T3 RNA polymerase
   6041..6267    +  promoter       RSV promoter: Rous sarcoma virus enhancer/promoter
   6268..6448    +  LTR            5' LTR (truncated): truncated 5' long terminal repeat (LTR) from HIV-1
   6495..6620    +  misc_feature   HIV-1 Ψ: packaging signal of human immunodeficiency virus type 1
   6604..6967    +  CDS            HIV-1 gag (fragment): gag protein from human immunodeficiency virus 1; gag
   7113..7346    +  misc_feature   RRE: The Rev response element (RRE) of HIV-1 allows for Rev-dependent mRNA export from the nucleus to the cytoplasm.
   7723..7749    +  CDS            Rev (fragment): human immunodeficiency virus 1 (HIV-1) Rev protein; rev; enhances nuclear export of unspliced and incompletely spliced viral mRNAs
   7753..7993    +  promoter       U6 promoter: RNA polymerase III promoter for human U6 snRNA
   8023..8098    +  misc_RNA       gRNA scaffold: guide RNA scaffold for the Streptococcus pyogenes CRISPR/Cas9 system
   8154..8271    +  misc_feature   cPPT/CTS: central polypurine tract and central termination sequence of HIV-1
>Addgene plasmid #76592 | CKMT1B gRNA (BRDN0001147954) | addgene full sequence | sequence record 186130 | Addgene Assembled Sequence
CCCGGGTGCAAAGATGGATAAAGTTTTAAACAGAGAGGAATCTTTGCAGCTAATGGACCTTCTAGGTCTT
GAAAGGAGTGGGAATTGGCTCCGGTGCCCGTCAGTGGGCAGAGCGCACATCGCCCACAGTCCCCGAGAAG
TTGGGGGGAGGGGTCGGCAATTGATCCGGTGCCTAGAGAAGGTGGCGCGGGGTAAACTGGGAAAGTGATG
TCGTGTACTGGCTCCGCCTTTTTCCCGAGGGTGGGGGAGAACCGTATATAAGTGCAGTAGTCGCCGTGAA
CGTTCTTTTTCGCAACGGGTTTGCCGCCAGAACACAGGTAAGTGCCGTGTGTGGTTCCCGCGGGCCTGGC
CTCTTTACGGGTTATGGCCCTTGCGTGCCTTGAATTACTTCCACCTGGCTGCAGTACGTGATTCTTGATC
CCGAGCTTCGGGTTGGAAGTGGGTGGGAGAGTTCGAGGCCTTGCGCTTAAGGAGCCCCTTCGCCTCGTGC
TTGAGTTGAGGCCTGGCCTGGGCGCTGGGGCCGCCGCGTGCGAATCTGGTGGCACCTTCGCGCCTGTCTC
GCTGCTTTCGATAAGTCTCTAGCCATTTAAAATTTTTGATGACCTGCTGCGACGCTTTTTTTCTGGCAAG
ATAGTCTTGTAAATGCGGGCCAAGATCTGCACACTGGTATTTCGGTTTTTGGGGCCGCGGGCGGCGACGG
GGCCCGTGCGTCCCAGCGCACATGTTCGGCGAGGCGGGGCCTGCGAGCGCGGCCACCGAGAATCGGACGG
GGGTAGTCTCAAGCTGGCCGGCCTGCTCTGGTGCCTGGCCTCGCGCCGCCGTGTATCGCCCCGCCCTGGG
CGGCAAGGCTGGCCCGGTCGGCACCAGTTGCGTGAGCGGAAAGATGGCCGCTTCCCGGCCCTGCTGCAGG
GAGCTCAAAATGGAGGACGCGGCGCTCGGGAGAGCGGGCGGGTGAGTCACCCACACAAAGGAAAAGGGCC
TTTCCGTCCTCAGCCGTCGCTTCATGTGACTCCACGGAGTACCGGGCGCCGTCCAGGCACCTCGATTAGT
TCTCGAGCTTTTGGAGTACGTCGTCTTTAGGTTGGGGGGAGGGGTTTTATGCGATGGAGTTTCCCCACAC
TGAGTGGGTGGAGACTGAAGTTAGGCCAGCTTGGCACTTGATGTAATTCTCCTTGGAATTTGCCCTTTTT
GAGTTTGGATCTTGGTTCATTCTCAAGCCTCAGACAGTGGTTCAAAGTTTTTTTCTTCCATTTCAGGTGT
CGTGACGTACGGCCACCATGACCGAGTACAAGCCCACGGTGCGCCTCGCCACCCGCGACGACGTCCCCAG
GGCCGTACGCACCCTCGCCGCCGCGTTCGCCGACTACCCCGCCACGCGCCACACCGTCGATCCGGACCGC
CACATCGAGCGGGTCACCGAGCTGCAAGAACTCTTCCTCACGCGCGTCGGGCTCGACATCGGCAAGGTGT
GGGTCGCGGACGACGGCGCCGCCGTGGCGGTCTGGACCACGCCGGAGAGCGTCGAAGCGGGGGCGGTGTT
CGCCGAGATCGGCCCGCGCATGGCCGAGTTGAGCGGTTCCCGGCTGGCCGCGCAGCAACAGATGGAAGGC
CTCCTGGCGCCGCACCGGCCCAAGGAGCCCGCGTGGTTCCTGGCCACCGTCGGAGTCTCGCCCGACCACC
AGGGCAAGGGTCTGGGCAGCGCCGTCGTGCTCCCCGGAGTGGAGGCGGCCGAGCGCGCCGGGGTGCCCGC
CTTCCTGGAGACCTCCGCGCCCCGCAACCTCCCCTTCTACGAGCGGCTCGGCTTCACCGTCACCGCCGAC
GTCGAGGTGCCCGAAGGACCGCGCACCTGGTGCATGACCCGCAAGCCCGGTGCCTGAACGCGTTAAGTCG
ACAATCAACCTCTGGATTACAAAATTTGTGAAAGATTGACTGGTATTCTTAACTATGTTGCTCCTTTTAC
GCTATGTGGATACGCTGCTTTAATGCCTTTGTATCATGCTATTGCTTCCCGTATGGCTTTCATTTTCTCC
TCCTTGTATAAATCCTGGTTGCTGTCTCTTTATGAGGAGTTGTGGCCCGTTGTCAGGCAACGTGGCGTGG
TGTGCACTGTGTTTGCTGACGCAACCCCCACTGGTTGGGGCATTGCCACCACCTGTCAGCTCCTTTCCGG
GACTTTCGCTTTCCCCCTCCCTATTGCCACGGCGGAACTCATCGCCGCCTGCCTTGCCCGCTGCTGGACA
GGGGCTCGGCTGTTGGGCACTGACAATTCCGTGGTGTTGTCGGGGAAATCATCGTCCTTTCCTTGGCTGC
TCGCCTGTGTTGCCACCTGGATTCTGCGCGGGACGTCCTTCTGCTACGTCCCTTCGGCCCTCAATCCAGC
GGACCTTCCTTCCCGCGGCCTGCTGCCGGCTCTGCGGCCTCTTCCGCGTCTTCGCCTTCGCCCTCAGACG
AGTCGGATCTCCCTTTGGGCCGCCTCCCCGCGTCGACTTTAAGACCAATGACTTACAAGGCAGCTGTAGA
TCTTAGCCACTTTTTAAAAGAAAAGGGGGGACTGGAAGGGCTAATTCACTCCCAACGAAGACAAGATCTG
CTTTTTGCTTGTACTGGGTCTCTCTGGTTAGACCAGATCTGAGCCTGGGAGCTCTCTGGCTAACTAGGGA
ACCCACTGCTTAAGCCTCAATAAAGCTTGCCTTGAGTGCTTCAAGTAGTGTGTGCCCGTCTGTTGTGTGA
CTCTGGTAACTAGAGATCCCTCAGACCCTTTTAGTCAGTGTGGAAAATCTCTAGCAGTACGTATAGTAGT
TCATGTCATCTTATTATTCAGTATTTATAACTTGCAAAGAAATGAATATCAGAGAGTGAGAGGAACTTGT
TTATTGCAGCTTATAATGGTTACAAATAAAGCAATAGCATCACAAATTTCACAAATAAAGCATTTTTTTC
ACTGCATTCTAGTTGTGGTTTGTCCAAACTCATCAATGTATCTTATCATGTCTGGCTCTAGCTATCCCGC
CCCTAACTCCGCCCATCCCGCCCCTAACTCCGCCCAGTTCCGCCCATTCTCCGCCCCATGGCTGACTAAT
TTTTTTTATTTATGCAGAGGCCGAGGCCGCCTCGGCCTCTGAGCTATTCCAGAAGTAGTGAGGAGGCTTT
TTTGGAGGCCTAGGGACGTACCCAATTCGCCCTATAGTGAGTCGTATTACGCGCGCTCACTGGCCGTCGT
TTTACAACGTCGTGACTGGGAAAACCCTGGCGTTACCCAACTTAATCGCCTTGCAGCACATCCCCCTTTC
GCCAGCTGGCGTAATAGCGAAGAGGCCCGCACCGATCGCCCTTCCCAACAGTTGCGCAGCCTGAATGGCG
AATGGG
[124 nt withheld, positions 3367-3490]
C
[91 nt withheld, positions 3492-3582]
A
[49 nt withheld, positions 3584-3632]
CCTTTGACGTTGGAGTCCACGTTCTTT
[37 nt withheld, positions 3660-3696]
ACCCTATCTCGGTCTATTCTTTTGATTTATAAGGGATTTTGCCGATTTCGGCCTATTGGTTAAAAAATGA
GCTGATTTAACAAAAATTTAACGCGAATTTTAACAAAATATTAACGCTTACAATTTAGGTGGCACTTTTC
GGGGAAATGTGCGCGGAACCCCTATTTGTTTATTTTTCTAAATACATTCAAATATGTATCCGCTCATGAG
ACAATAACCCTGATAAATGCTTCAATAATATTGAAAAAGGAAGAGTATGAGTATTCAACATTTCCGTGTC
GCCCTTATTCCCTTTTTTGCGGCATTTTGCCTTCCTGTTTTTGCTCACCCAGAAACGCTGGTGAAAGTAA
AAGATGCTGAAGATCAGTTGGGTGCACGAGTGGGTTACATCGAACTGGATCTCAACAGCGGTAAGATCCT
TGAGAGTTTTCGCCCCGAAGAACGTTTTCCAATGATGAGCACTTTTAAAGTTCTGCTATGTGGCGCGGTA
TTATCCCGTATTGACGCCGGGCAAGAGCAACTCGGTCGCCGCATACACTATTCTCAGAATGACTTGGTTG
AGTACTCACCAGTCACAGAAAAGCATCTTACGGATGGCATGACAGTAAGAGAATTATGCAGTGCTGCCAT
AACCATGAGTGATAACACTGCGGCCAACTTACTTCTGACAACGATCGGAGGACCGAAGGAGCTAACCGCT
TTTTTGCACAACATGGGGGATCATGTAACTCGCCTTGATCGTTGGGAACCGGAGCTGAATGAAGCCATAC
CAAACGACGAGCGTGACACCACGATGCCTGTAGCAATGGCAACAACGTTGCGCAAACTATTAACTGGCGA
ACTACTTACTCTAGCTTCCCGGCAACAATTAATAGACTGGATGGAGGCGGATAAAGTTGCAGGACCACTT
CTGCGCTCGGCCCTTCCGGCTGGCTGGTTTATTGCTGATAAATCTGGAGCCGGTGAGCGTGGGTCTCGCG
GTATCATTGCAGCACTGGGGCCAGATGGTAAGCCCTCCCGTATCGTAGTTATCTACACGACGGGGAGTCA
GGCAACTATGGATGAACGAAATAGACAGATCGCTGAGATAGGTGCCTCACTGATTAAGCATTGGTAACTG
TCAGACCAAGTTTACTCATATATACTTTAGATTGATTTAAAACTTCATTTTTAATTTAAAAGGATCTAGG
TGAAGATCCTTTTTGATAATCTCATGACCAAAATCCCTTAACGTGAGTTTTCGTTCCACTGAGCGTCAGA
CCCCGTAGAAAAGATCAAAGGATCTTCTTGAGATCCTTTTTTTCTGCGCGTAATCTGCTGCTTGCAAACA
AAAAAACCACCGCTACCAGCGGTGGTTTGTTTGCCGGATCAAGAGCTACCAACTCTTTTTCCGAAGGTAA
CTGGCTTCAGCAGAGCGCAGATACCAAATACTGTTCTTCTAGTGTAGCCGTAGTTAGGCCACCACTTCAA
GAACTCTGTAGCACCGCCTACATACCTCGCTCTGCTAATCCTGTTACCAGTGGCTGCTGCCAGTGGCGAT
AAGTCGTGTCTTACCGGGTTGGACTCAAGACGATAGTTACCGGATAAGGCGCAGCGGTCGGGCTGAACGG
GGGGTTCGTGCACACAGCCCAGCTTGGAGCGAACGACCTACACCGAACTGAGATACCTACAGCGTGAGCT
ATGAGAAAGCGCCACGCTTCCCGAAGGGAGAAAGGCGGACAGGTATCCGGTAAGCGGCAGGGTCGGAACA
GGAGAGCGCACGAGGGAGCTTCCAGGGGGAAACGCCTGGTATCTTTATAGTCCTGTCGGGTTTCGCCACC
TCTGACTTGAGCGTCGATTTTTGTGATGCTCGTCAGGGGGGCGGAGCCTATGGAAAAACGCCAGCAACGC
GGCCTTTTTACGGTTCCTGGCCTTTTGCTGGCCTTTTGCTCACATGTTCTTTCCTGCGTTATCCCCTGAT
TCTGTGGATAACCGTATTACCGCCTTTGAGTGAGCTGATACCGCTCGCCGCAGCCGAACGACCGAGCGCA
GCGAGTCAGTGAGCGAGGAAGCGGAAGAGCGCCCAATACGCAAACCGCCTCTCCCCGCGCGTTGGCCGAT
TCATTAATGCAGCTGGCACGACAGGTTTCCCGACTGGAAAGCGGGCAGTGAGCGCAACGCAATTAATGTG
AGTTAGCTCACTCATTAGGCACCCCAGGCTTTACACTTTATGCTTCCGGCTCGTATGTTGTGTGGAATTG
TGAGCGGATAACAATTTCACACAGGAAACAGCTATGACCATGATTACGCCAAGCGCGCAATTAACCCTCA
CTAAAGGGAACAAAAGCTGGAGCTGCAAGCTTAATGTAGTCTTATGCAATACTCTTGTAGTCTTGCAACA
TGGTAACGATGAGTTAGCAACATGCCTTACAAGGAGAGAAAAAGCACCGTGCATGCCGATTGGTGGAAGT
AAGGTGGTACGATCGTGCCTTATTAGGAAGGCAACAGACGGGTCTGACATGGATTGGACGAACCACTGAA
TTGCCGCATTGCAGAGATATTGTATTTAAGTGCCTAGCTCGATACATAAACGGGTCTCTCTGGTTAGACC
AGATCTGAGCCTGGGAGCTCTCTGGCTAACTAGGGAACCCACTGCTTAAGCCTCAATAAAGCTTGCCTTG
AGTGCTTCAAGTAGTGTGTGCCCGTCTGTTGTGTGACTCTGGTAACTAGAGATCCCTCAGACCCTTTTAG
TCAGTGTGGAAAATCTCTAGCAGTGGCGCCCGAACAGGGACTTGAAAGCGAAAGGGAAACCAGAGGAGCT
CTCTCGACGCAGGACTCGGCTTGCTGAAGCGCGCACGGCAAGAGGCGAGGGGCGGCGACTGGTGAGTACG
CCAAAAATTTTGACTAGCGGAGGCTAGAAGGAGAGAGATGGGTGCGAGAGCGTCAGTATTAAGCGGGGGA
GAATTAGATCGCGATGGGAAAAAATTCGGTTAAGGCCAGGGGGAAAGAAAAAATATAAATTAAAACATAT
AGTATGGGCAAGCAGGGAGCTAGAACGATTCGCAGTTAATCCTGGCCTGTTAGAAACATCAGAAGGCTGT
AGACAAATACTGGGACAGCTACAACCATCCCTTCAGACAGGATCAGAAGAACTTAGATCATTATATAATA
CAGTAGCAACCCTCTATTGTGTGCATCAAAGGATAGAGATAAAAGACACCAAGGAAGCTTTAGACAAGAT
AGAGGAAGAGCAAAACAAAAGTAAGACCACCGCACAGCAAGCGGCCGCTGATCTTCAGACCTGGAGGAGG
AGATATGAGGGACAATTGGAGAAGTGAATTATATAAATATAAAGTAGTAAAAATTGAACCATTAGGAGTA
GCACCCACCAAGGCAAAGAGAAGAGTGGTGCAGAGAGAAAAAAGAGCAGTGGGAATAGGAGCTTTGTTCC
TTGGGTTCTTGGGAGCAGCAGGAAGCACTATGGGCGCAGCGTCAATGACGCTGACGGTACAGGCCAGACA
ATTATTGTCTGGTATAGTGCAGCAGCAGAACAATTTGCTGAGGGCTATTGAGGCGCAACAGCATCTGTTG
CAACTCACAGTCTGGGGCATCAAGCAGCTCCAGGCAAGAATCCTGGCTGTGGAAAGATACCTAAAGGATC
AACAGCTCCTGGGGATTTGGGGTTGCTCTGGAAAACTCATTTGCACCACTGCTGTGCCTTGGAATGCTAG
TTGGAGTAATAAATCTCTGGAACAGATTTGGAATCACACGACCTGGATGGAGTGGGACAGAGAAATTAAC
AATTACACAAGCTTAATACACTCCTTAATTGAAGAATCGCAAAACCAGCAAGAAAAGAATGAACAAGAAT
TATTGGAATTAGATAAATGGGCAAGTTTGTGGAATTGGTTTAACATAACAAATTGGCTGTGGTATATAAA
ATTATTCATAATGATAGTAGGAGGCTTGGTAGGTTTAAGAATAGTTTTTGCTGTACTTTCTATAGTGAAT
AGAGTTAGGCAGGGATATTCACCATTATCGTTTCAGACCCACCTCCCAACCCCGAGGGGACCCAGAGAGG
GCCTATTTCCCATGATTCCTTCATATTTGCATATACGATACAAGGCTGTTAGAGAGATAATTAGAATTAA
TTTGACTGTAAACACAAAGATATTAGTACAAAATACGTGACGTAGAAAGTAATAATTTCTTGGGTAGTTT
GCAGTTTTAAAATTATGTTTTAAAATGGACTATCATATGCTTACCGTAACTTGAAAGTATTTCGATTTCT
TGGCTTTATATATCTTGTGGAAAGGACGAAACACCGCTCAGGCACTGTTACCTCGGGTTTTAGAGCTAGA
AATAGCAAGTTAAAATAAGGCTAGTCCGTTATCAACTTGAAAAAGTGGCACCGAGTCGGTGCTTTTTTAA
GCTTGGCGTAACTAGATCTTGAGACAAATGGCAGTATTCATCCACAATTTTAAAAGAAAAGGGGGGATTG
GGGGGTACAGTGCAGGGGAAAGAATAGTAGACATAATAGCAACAGACATACAAACTAAAGAATTACAAAA
ACAAATTACAAAAATTCAAAATTTTCGGGTTTATTACAGGGACAGCAGAGATCCACTTTGGCGCCGGCTC
GAGGGGG
