>Addgene plasmid #76592 | CKMT1B gRNA (BRDN0001147954) | depositor partial sequence | sequence record 144052 | Target Sequence
CTCAGGCACTGTTACCTCGG
