>Addgene plasmid #76592 | CKMT1B gRNA (BRDN0001147954) | addgene partial sequence | sequence record 186129 | hU6-F
AGAAAGTAATAATTTCTTGGGTAGTTTGCAGTTTTAAAATTATGTTTTAAAATGGACTATCATATGCTTA
CCGTAACTTGAAAGTATTTCGATTTCTTGGCTTTATATATCTTGTGGAAAGGACGAAACACCGCTCAGGC
ACTGTTACCTCGGGTTTTAGAGCTAGAAATAGCAAGTTAAAATAAGGCTAGTCCGTTATCAACTTGAAAA
AGTGGCACCGAGTCGGTGCTTTTTTAAGCTTGGCGTAACTAGATCTTGAGACAAATGGCAGTATTCATCC
ACAATTTTAAAAGAAAAGGGGGGATTGGGGGGTACAGTGCAGGGGAAAGAATAGTAGACATAATAGCAAC
AGACATACAAACTAAAGAATTACAAAAACAAATTACAAAAATTCAAAATTTTCGGGTTTATTACAGGGAC
AGCAGAGATCCACTTTGGCGCCGGCTCGAGGGGGCCCGGGTGCAAAGATGGATAAAGTTTTAAACAGAGA
GGAATCTTTGCAGCTAATGGACCTTCTAGGTCTTGAAAGGAGTGGGAATTGGCTCCGGTGCCCGTCAGTG
GGCAGAGCGC
